Addgene plasmid #162983: C455-E01: attB4-stuffer-attB5
Purpose: Gateway attB4-attB5 entry clone containing a non-transcribed/translated region for use in generating negative control vectors
Depositing lab: Dominic Esposito. Depositing organization: National Cancer Institute (NCI). Publication: Combinatorial assembly of clone libraries using site-specific recombination. Wall VE, Garvey LA, Mehalko JL, Procter LV, Esposito D. Methods Mol Biol. 2014;1116:193-208. doi: 10.1007/978-1-62703-764-8_14. PubMed 24395366.
Backbone
  Vector backbone: pDonr215
  Vector type: Synthetic Biology
Growth in bacteria
  Bacterial resistance: Kanamycin, 50 μg/mL
  Growth temperature: 37°C
  Growth strain: DH5alpha
  Copy number: High Copy
Gene/Insert
  Gene/Insert name: stuffer fragment for vector controls
  Species: Synthetic
  Cloning method: Gateway Cloning
Terms and licenses: Academic/Nonprofit Terms; Industry Terms: Not Available to Industry
How to cite: C455-E01: attB4-stuffer-attB5 was a gift from Dominic Esposito (Addgene plasmid # 162983 ; http://n2t.net/addgene:162983 ; RRID:Addgene_162983)
