[The description below was written by a language model from this plasmid's Addgene catalogue record and pLannotate feature annotations shown in this document.]
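Description:
C455-E01: attB4-stuffer-attB5 is a small (about 2.4 kb) Gateway entry clone built on the pDonr215 donor backbone and classed as a synthetic biology vector. It is propagated in E. coli from a high-copy ColE1/pUC-type origin and selected with kanamycin through an aph(3')-Ia (KanR) cassette. The rrnB T1 and T2 transcription terminators lie beside the recombination cassette, an arrangement typical of Gateway donor vectors that insulates the insert from read-through transcription originating in the backbone.

The payload is a short synthetic stuffer of roughly 150 bp, flanked by attB4 and attB5 core sequences embedded in longer attL-type sites, as expected for the product of a BP reaction into a multisite donor vector. The annotation software labels these flanks as attL1 fragments, but that is likely a similarity match, and the embedded cores indicate attL4- and attL5-type specificity. The stuffer is also annotated as a fragment of the N-terminal mVenus BiFC half, VN155(I152L). This suggests it was derived from fluorescent protein coding sequence, but it is only a partial piece with no annotated promoter, and the record describes it as non-transcribed and non-translated.

The clone serves as a placeholder module in combinatorial multisite Gateway assembly. In an LR reaction with other entry clones and a destination vector, it fills the attB4–attB5 position with inert DNA instead of a functional element. This yields negative control vectors that match the experimental constructs in architecture. The record does not state which kind of element normally occupies this position.
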