Features (pLannotate 1.2.2; 9 found; start..end, strand, type, name):
      6..91      +  protein_bind   attL1 (fragment): mutant version of attL; recombination site for the Gateway® LR reaction LR Clonase™
     82..102     +  protein_bind   attB5: mutant version of attB; core recombination site for the Gateway® BP reaction BP Clonase™
    104..253     -  CDS            VN155(I152L) (fragment): improved N-terminal fragment of mVenus for use in bimolecular fluorescence complementation (BiFC) (Kodama and Hu, 2010)
    256..276     -  protein_bind   attB4: mutant version of attB; core recombination site for the Gateway® BP reaction BP Clonase™
    267..352     -  protein_bind   attL1 (fragment): mutant version of attL; recombination site for the Gateway® LR reaction LR Clonase™
    402..445     -  terminator     rrnB T1 terminator: Escherichia coli rrnB; transcription terminator T1 from the E. coli rrnB gene
    577..604     +  terminator     rrnB T2 terminator: transcription terminator T2 from the E. coli rrnB gene
    739..1327    -  rep_origin     ori: high-copy-number ColE1/pMB1/pBR322/pUC origin of replication
   1470..2279    -  CDS            KanR: aminoglycoside phosphotransferase; aph(3')-Ia; confers resistance to kanamycin in bacteria or G418 (Geneticin®) in eukaryotes
>Addgene plasmid #162983 | C455-E01: attB4-stuffer-attB5 | addgene full sequence | sequence record 330613 | Addgene NGS Result
AGCTCCAAATAATGATTTTATTTTGACTGATAGTGACCTGTTCGTTGCAACAAATTGATAAGCAATGCTT
TTTTATAATGCCAACTTTGTATACAAAAGTTGTCCCCAGGATGTTGCCGTCCTCCTTGAAGTCGATGCCC
TTCAGCTCGATGCGGTTCACCAGGGTGTCGCCCTCGAACTTCACCTCGGCGCGGGTCTTGTAGTTGCCGT
CGTCCTTGAAGAAGATGGTGCGCTCCTGGACGTAGCCTTCGGGGCCAACTTTTCTATACAAAGTTGGCAT
TATAAAAAAGCATTGCTTATCAATTTGTTGCAACGAACAGGTCACTATCAGTCAAAATAAAATCATTATT
TGGAGCTCCATGGTAGCGTTAACGCGAGAGTAGGGAACTGCCAGGCATCAAATAAAACGAAAGGCTCAGT
CGGAAGACTGGGCCTTTCGTTTTATCTGTTGTTTGTCGGTGAACGCTCTCCTGAGTAGGACAAATCCGCC
GGGAGCGGATTTGAACGTTGTGAAGCAACGGCCCGGAGGGTGGCGGGCAGGACGCCCGCCATAAACTGCC
AGGCATCAAACTAAGCAGAAGGCCATCCTGACGGATGGCCTTTTTGCGTTTCTACAAACTCTTCCTGGCT
AGCGGTAATACGGTTATCCACAGAATCAGGGGATAACGCAGGAAAGAACATGTGAGCAAAAGGCCAGCAA
AAGGCCAGGAACCGTAAAAAGGCCGCGTTGCTGGCGTTTTTCCATAGGCTCCGCCCCCCTGACGAGCATC
ACAAAAATCGACGCTCAAGTCAGAGGTGGCGAAACCCGACAGGACTATAAAGATACCAGGCGTTTCCCCC
TGGAAGCTCCCTCGTGCGCTCTCCTGTTCCGACCCTGCCGCTTACCGGATACCTGTCCGCCTTTCTCCCT
TCGGGAAGCGTGGCGCTTTCTCATAGCTCACGCTGTAGGTATCTCAGTTCGGTGTAGGTCGTTCGCTCCA
AGCTGGGCTGTGTGCACGAACCCCCCGTTCAGCCCGACCGCTGCGCCTTATCCGGTAACTATCGTCTTGA
GTCCAACCCGGTAAGACACGACTTATCGCCACTGGCAGCAGCCACTGGTAACAGGATTAGCAGAGCGAGG
TATGTAGGCGGTGCTACAGAGTTCTTGAAGTGGTGGCCTAACTACGGCTACACTAGAAGAACAGTATTTG
GTATCTGCGCTCTGCTGAAGCCAGTTACCTTCGGAAAAAGAGTTGGTAGCTCTTGATCCGGCAAACAAAC
CACCGCTGGTAGCGGTGGTTTTTTTGTTTGCAAGCAGCAGATTACGCGCAGAAAAAAAGGATCTCAAGAA
GATCCTTTGATCTTTTCTACGGGGTCTGACGCTCAGTGGAACGAAAACTCACGTTAAGGGATTTTGGTCA
TGAGCTTGCGCCGTCCCGTCAAGTCAGCGTAATGCTCTGCCGGTGTTACAACCAATTAACCAATTCTGAT
TAGAAAAACTCATCGAGCATCAAATGAAACTGCAATTTATTCATATCAGGATTATCAATACCATATTTTT
GAAAAAGCCGTTTCTGTAATGAAGGAGAAAACTCACCGAGGCAGTTCCATAGGATGGCAAGATCCTGGTA
TCGGTCTGCGATTCCGACTCGTCCAACATCAATACAACCTATTAATTTCCCCTCGTCAAAAATAAGGTTA
TCAAGTGAGAAATCACCATGAGTGACGACTGAATCCGGCGAGAATGGCAAAAGTTTATGCATTTCTTTCC
AGACTTGTTCAACAGGCCAGCCATTACGCTCGTCATCAAAATCACTCGCATCAACCAAACCGTTATTCAT
TCGTGATTGCGCCTGAGCGAGACGAAATACGCGATCGCTGTTAAAAGGACAATTACAAACAGGAATCGAA
TGCAACCGGCGCAGGAACACTGCCAGCGCATCAACAATATTTTCACCTGAATCAGGATATTCTTCTAATA
CCTGGAATGCTGTTTTTCCGGGGATCGCAGTGGTGAGTAACCATGCATCATCAGGAGTACGGATAAAATG
CTTGATGGTCGGAAGAGGCATAAATTCCGTCAGCCAGTTTAGTCTGACCATCTCATCTGTAACATCATTG
GCAACGCTACCTTTGCCATGTTTCAGAAACAACTCTGGCGCATCGGGCTTCCCATACAAGCGATAGATTG
TCGCACCTGATTGCCCGACATTATCGCGAGCCCATTTATACCCATATAAATCAGCATCCATGTTGGAATT
TAATCGCGGCCTCGACGTTTCCCGTTGAATATGGCTCATAACACCCCTTGTATTACTGTTTATGTAAGCA
GACAGTTTTATTGTTCATGATGATATATTTTTATCTTGTGCAATGTAACATCAGAGATTTTGAGACACGG
GCCCTGCGCCCTGCAGCTCTAG
